LOCUS       Exported 4596 bp ds-DNA circular SYN 13-MAY-2021
DEFINITION  Mammalian expression plasmid for SARS-CoV-2 nsp9.
ACCESSION   .
VERSION     .
KEYWORDS    pGBW-m4133936
SOURCE      synthetic DNA construct
  ORGANISM  synthetic DNA construct
REFERENCE   1 (bases 1 to 4596)
  TITLE     SARS-CoV-2 protein Mammalian expression constructs, tagged, for
            protein expression and/or purification
REFERENCE   2 (bases 1 to 4596)
  AUTHORS   .
  TITLE     Direct Submission
  JOURNAL   Exported May 13, 2021 from SnapGene Server 1.1.58
            http://www.snapgene.com
FEATURES             Location/Qualifiers
     source          1..4596
                     /organism="synthetic DNA construct"
                     /mol_type="other DNA"
     CDS             347..367
                     /codon_start=1
                     /product="tobacco etch virus (TEV) protease recognition and
                     cleavage site"
                     /label=TEV site
                     /translation="ENLYFQS"
     CDS             368..412
                     /codon_start=1
                     /product="affinity and epitope tag derived from pancreatic
                     ribonuclease A"
                     /label=S-Tag
                     /translation="KETAAAKFERQHMDS"
     polyA_signal    465..586
                     /label=SV40 poly(A) signal
                     /note="SV40 polyadenylation signal"
     primer_bind     complement(476..495)
                     /label=EBV-rev
                     /note="SV40 polyA terminator, reverse primer"
     primer_bind     530..549
                     /label=SV40pA-R
                     /note="SV40 polyA, reverse primer"
     terminator      701..747
                     /label=T7 terminator
                     /note="transcription terminator for bacteriophage T7 RNA
                     polymerase"
     terminator      777..913
                     /label=rrnG terminator
                     /note="transcription terminator from the E. coli ribosomal
                     RNA rrnG operon (Albrechtsen et al., 1991)"
     misc_feature    958..1029
                     /label=3' beta-globin insulator
                     /note="insulator downstream of the human beta-globin locus
                     (Farrell et al., 2002)"
     rep_origin      complement(1255..1843)
                     /direction=LEFT
                     /label=ori
                     /note="high-copy-number ColE1/pMB1/pBR322/pUC origin of
                     replication"
     primer_bind     complement(1335..1354)
                     /label=pBR322ori-F
                     /note="pBR322 origin, forward primer"
     CDS             2589..3449
                     /codon_start=1
                     /gene="bla"
                     /product="beta-lactamase"
                     /label=AmpR
                     /note="confers resistance to ampicillin, carbenicillin, and
                     related antibiotics"
                     /translation="MSIQHFRVALIPFFAAFCLPVFAHPETLVKVKDAEDQLGARVGYI
                     ELDLNSGKILESFRPEERFPMMSTFKVLLCGAVLSRIDAGQEQLGRRIHYSQNDLVEYS
                     PVTEKHLTDGMTVRELCSAAITMSDNTAANLLLTTIGGPKELTAFLHNMGDHVTRLDRW
                     EPELNEAIPNDERDTTMPVAMATTLRKLLTGELLTLASRQQLIDWMEADKVAGPLLRSA
                     LPAGWFIADKSGAGERGSRGIIAALGPDGKPSRIVVIYTTGSQATMDERNRQIAEIGAS
                     LIKHW"
     primer_bind     complement(2807..2826)
                     /label=Amp-R
                     /note="Ampicillin resistance gene, reverse primer"
     terminator      3462..3598
                     /label=rrnG terminator
                     /note="transcription terminator from the E. coli ribosomal
                     RNA rrnG operon (Albrechtsen et al., 1991)"
     misc_feature    3750..3821
                     /label=5' beta-globin insulator
                     /note="insulator upstream of the human beta-globin locus
                     (Farrell et al., 2002)"
     terminator      3826..3872
                     /label=T7 terminator
                     /note="transcription terminator for bacteriophage T7 RNA
                     polymerase"
     polyA_signal    3890..3938
                     /note="synthetic polyadenylation signal"
     enhancer        4019..4322
                     /label=CMV enhancer
                     /note="human cytomegalovirus immediate early enhancer"
     promoter        4324..4526
                     /label=CMV promoter
                     /note="human cytomegalovirus (CMV) immediate early
                     promoter"
     primer_bind     4477..4497
                     /label=CMV-F
                     /note="Human CMV immediate early promoter, forward primer"
ORIGIN
        1 caccatgaat aacgagttaa gcccagtagc gcttcgccag atgagttgcg ccgcaggtac
       61 aacccaaact gcttgtacgg atgacaacgc cctcgcttac tataatacca caaagggagg
      121 ccgattcgtt ctggccctgt tgtcggatct gcaagacttg aaatgggcac gttttcccaa
      181 gtccgacggg actggcacca tttacacaga actagagccg ccatgcaggt tcgtgactga
      241 tacccctaaa ggacccaagg tcaaatatct gtattttatc aaggggctta acaatctcaa
      301 tagaggcatg gtgttaggat ctctagccgc aacggtgcgg ctgcaagaaa acctttactt
      361 tcagtcgaaa gaaaccgcgg cagctaagtt cgagaggcag cacatggaca gttaagctag
      421 cttgactgac tgagatacag cgtaccttca gctcacagac atgataagat acattgatga
      481 gtttggacaa accacaacta gaatgcagtg aaaaaaatgc tttatttgtg aaatttgtga
      541 tgctattgct ttatttgtaa ccattataag ctgcaataaa caagttaaca acaacaattg
      601 cattcatttt atgtttcagg ttcaggggga ggtgtgggag gttttttaaa gcaagtaaaa
      661 cctctacaaa tgtggtattg gcccatctct atcggtatcg tagcataacc ccttggggcc
      721 tctaaacggg tcttgagggg ttttttgtgc ccctcgggcc ggattgctat ctaccggcat
      781 tggcgcagaa aaaaatgcct gatgcgacgc tgcgcgtctt atactcccac atatgccaga
      841 ttcagcaacg gatacggctt ccccaacttg cccacttcca tacgtgtcct ccttaccaga
      901 aatttatcct taaggtcgtc agctatcctg caggcgatct ctcgatttcg atcaagacat
      961 tcctttaatg gtcttttctg gacaccacta ggggtcagaa gtagttcatc aaactttctt
     1021 ccctccctaa tctcattggt taccttgggc tatcgaaact taattaacca gtcaagtcag
     1081 ctacttggcg agatcgactt gtctgggttt cgactacgct cagaattgcg tcagtcaagt
     1141 tcgatctggt ccttgctatt gcacccgttc tccgattacg agtttcattt aaatcatgtg
     1201 agcaaaaggc cagcaaaagg ccaggaaccg taaaaaggcc gcgttgctgg cgtttttcca
     1261 taggctccgc ccccctgacg agcatcacaa aaatcgacgc tcaagtcaga ggtggcgaaa
     1321 cccgacagga ctataaagat accaggcgtt tccccctgga agctccctcg tgcgctctcc
     1381 tgttccgacc ctgccgctta ccggatacct gtccgccttt ctcccttcgg gaagcgtggc
     1441 gctttctcat agctcacgct gtaggtatct cagttcggtg taggtcgttc gctccaagct
     1501 gggctgtgtg cacgaacccc ccgttcagcc cgaccgctgc gccttatccg gtaactatcg
     1561 tcttgagtcc aacccggtaa gacacgactt atcgccactg gcagcagcca ctggtaacag
     1621 gattagcaga gcgaggtatg taggcggtgc tacagagttc ttgaagtggt ggcctaacta
     1681 cggctacact agaagaacag tatttggtat ctgcgctctg ctgaagccag ttaccttcgg
     1741 aaaaagagtt ggtagctctt gatccggcaa acaaaccacc gctggtagcg gtggtttttt
     1801 tgtttgcaag cagcagatta cgcgcagaaa aaaaggatct caagaagatc ctttgatctt
     1861 ttctacgggg tctgacgctc agtggaacga aaactcacgt taagggattt tggtcatgag
     1921 attatcaaaa aggatcttca cctagatcct tttaaattaa aaatgaagtt ttaaatcaat
     1981 ctaaagtata tatgagtaaa cttggtctga cagttaccaa tgcttaatca gtgaggcacc
     2041 tatctcagcg atctgtctat ttcgttcatc catagttgca tttaaatttc cgaactctcc
     2101 aaggccctcg tcggaaaatc ttcaaacctt tcgtccgatc catcttgcag gctacctctc
     2161 gaacgaacta tcgcaagtct cttggccggc cttgcgcctt ggctattgct tggcagcgcc
     2221 tatcgccagg tattactcca atcccgaata tccgagatcg ggatcacccg agagaagttc
     2281 aacctacatc ctcaatcccg atctatccga gatccgagga atatcgaaat cggggcgcgc
     2341 ctggtgtacc gagaacgatc ctctcagtgc gagtctcgac gatccatatc gttgcttggc
     2401 agtcagccag tcggaatcca gcttgggacc caggaagtcc aatcgtcaga tattgtactc
     2461 aagcctggtc acggcagcgt accgatctgt ttaaacctag atattgatag tctgatcggt
     2521 caacgtataa tcgagtccta gcttttgcaa acatctatca agagacagga tcagcaggag
     2581 gctttcgcat gagtattcaa catttccgtg tcgcccttat tccctttttt gcggcatttt
     2641 gccttcctgt ttttgctcac ccagaaacgc tggtgaaagt aaaagatgct gaagatcagt
     2701 tgggtgcgcg agtgggttac atcgaactgg atctcaacag cggtaagatc cttgagagtt
     2761 ttcgccccga agaacgcttt ccaatgatga gcacttttaa agttctgcta tgtggcgcgg
     2821 tattatcccg tattgacgcc gggcaagagc aactcggtcg ccgcatacac tattctcaga
     2881 atgacttggt tgagtattca ccagtcacag aaaagcatct tacggatggc atgacagtaa
     2941 gagaattatg cagtgctgcc ataaccatga gtgataacac tgcggccaac ttacttctga
     3001 caacgattgg aggaccgaag gagctaaccg cttttttgca caacatgggg gatcatgtaa
     3061 ctcgccttga tcgttgggaa ccggagctga atgaagccat accaaacgac gagcgtgaca
     3121 ccacgatgcc tgtagcaatg gcaacaacct tgcgtaaact attaactggc gaactactta
     3181 ctctagcttc ccggcaacag ttgatagact ggatggaggc ggataaagtt gcaggaccac
     3241 ttctgcgctc ggcccttccg gctggctggt ttattgctga taaatctgga gccggtgagc
     3301 gtgggtctcg cggtatcatt gcagcactgg ggccagatgg taagccctcc cgtatcgtag
     3361 ttatctacac gacggggagt caggcaacta tggatgaacg aaatagacag atcgctgaga
     3421 taggtgcctc actgattaag cattggtaac cgattctagg tgcattggcg cagaaaaaaa
     3481 tgcctgatgc gacgctgcgc gtcttatact cccacatatg ccagattcag caacggatac
     3541 ggcttcccca acttgcccac ttccatacgt gtcctcctta ccagaaattt atccttaaga
     3601 tcccgaatcg tttaaactcg actctggctc tatcgaatct ccgtcgtttc gagcttacgc
     3661 gaacagccgt ggcgctcatt tgctcgtcgg gcatcgaatc tcgtcagcta tcgtcagctt
     3721 acctttttgg cagcgatcgc ggctcccgac atcttggacc attagctcca caggtatctt
     3781 cttccctcta gtggtcataa cagcagcttc agctacctct caattcaaaa aacccctcaa
     3841 gacccgttta gaggccccaa ggggttatgc tatcaatcgt tgcgttacac acacaaaaaa
     3901 ccaacacaca tccatcttcg atggatagcg attttattat ctaactgctg atcgagtgta
     3961 gccagatcta gtaatcaatt acggggtcat tagttcatag cccatatatg gagttccgcg
     4021 ttacataact tacggtaaat ggcccgcctg gctgaccgcc caacgacccc cgcccattga
     4081 cgtcaataat gacgtatgtt cccatagtaa cgccaatagg gactttccat tgacgtcaat
     4141 gggtggagta tttacggtaa actgcccact tggcagtaca tcaagtgtat catatgccaa
     4201 gtacgccccc tattgacgtc aatgacggta aatggcccgc ctggcattat gcccagtaca
     4261 tgaccttatg ggactttcct acttggcagt acatctacgt attagtcatc gctattacca
     4321 tgctgatgcg gttttggcag tacatcaatg ggcgtggata gcggtttgac tcacggggat
     4381 ttccaagtct ccaccccatt gacgtcaatg ggagtttgtt ttggcaccaa aatcaacggg
     4441 actttccaaa atgtcgtaac aactccgccc cattgacgca aatgggcggt aggcgtgtac
     4501 ggtgggaggt ctatataagc agagctggtt tagtgaaccg tcagatcaga tctttgtcga
     4561 tcctaccatc cactcgacac acccgccagc ggccgc
//
