[The description below was written by a language model from this plasmid's Addgene catalogue record and the feature table of its GenBank file.]
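Description:
pGBW-m4133936 is a 4,596 bp mammalian expression plasmid built on the pTwist_CMV_6 backbone for producing the SARS-CoV-2 non-structural protein 9 (nsp9), one of the mature products of the viral ORF1ab polyprotein. It is propagated in E. coli through a high-copy ColE1/pUC-type origin and selected with ampicillin via the beta-lactamase (AmpR) gene. No mammalian selection marker or episomal origin is annotated, so the design fits transient transfection.

The wild-type nsp9 coding sequence (about 338 bp) is not itself annotated in the feature table. By position, it occupies the region between the promoter, which ends near the end of the circular map, and the tag features that start at about position 347. Transcription is driven by the human cytomegalovirus immediate-early enhancer and promoter and terminated by an SV40 polyadenylation signal. The backbone supplies a C-terminal fusion consisting of a TEV protease recognition site followed by an S-tag, the short peptide derived from pancreatic ribonuclease A. The S-tag allows detection or affinity capture, and TEV cleavage can then remove it from nsp9.

The expression cassette is bracketed by isolating elements. A synthetic poly(A) signal, a T7 terminator and a 5' beta-globin insulator lie upstream of the CMV enhancer. T7 and rrnG terminators and a 3' beta-globin insulator follow the SV40 poly(A). A second rrnG terminator sits after AmpR. These parts limit transcriptional read-through between the bacterial and mammalian units. The record places the plasmid in a set of tagged SARS-CoV-2 protein constructs intended for mammalian protein expression and/or purification.
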