Addgene plasmid #152829: pGBW-m4133936
Purpose: Mammalian expression plasmid for SARS-CoV-2 nsp9
Depositing lab: Ginkgo Bioworks & Benjie Chen. Depositing organization: Ginkgo Bioworks.
Backbone
  Vector backbone: pTwist_CMV_6
  Backbone size w/o insert (bp): 4180
  Vector type: Mammalian Expression
Growth in bacteria
  Bacterial resistance: Ampicillin, 100 μg/mL
  Growth temperature: 37°C
  Growth strain: DH5alpha
  Copy number: High Copy
Gene/Insert
  Gene/Insert name: SARS-CoV-2 nsp9
  Species: Severe acute respiratory syndrome coronavirus 2
  Insert size (bp): 338
  Mutation: wt
  Entrez Gene: ORF1ab (a.k.a. GU280_gp01)
  Promoter: CMV
  Tag / fusion protein: Cleavable TEV;S-tag (C terminal on backbone)
  Cloning method: Unknown
Resource information
  A portion of this plasmid was derived from a plasmid made by: GinkgoBioworks
Depositor comments: NCBI reference sequence: YP_009725305.1
How to cite: pGBW-m4133936 was a gift from Ginkgo Bioworks & Benjie Chen (Addgene plasmid # 152829 ; http://n2t.net/addgene:152829 ; RRID:Addgene_152829)
